>Addgene plasmid #76786 | CDK17 gRNA (BRDN0001149453) | addgene full sequence | sequence record 186504 | Addgene Assembled Sequence
CCCGGGTGCAAAGATGGATAAAGTTTTAAACAGAGAGGAATCTTTGCAGCTAATGGACCTTCTAGGTCTT
GAAAGGAGTGGGAATTGGCTCCGGTGCCCGTCAGTGGGCAGAGCGCACATCGCCCACAGTCCCCGAGAAG
TTGGGGGGAGGGGTCGGCAATTGATCCGGTGCCTAGAGAAGGTGGCGCGGGGTAAACTGGGAAAGTGATG
TCGTGTACTGGCTCCGCCTTTTTCCCGAGGGTGGGGGAGAACCGTATATAAGTGCAGTAGTCGCCGTGAA
CGTTCTTTTTCGCAACGGGTTTGCCGCCAGAACACAGGTAAGTGCCGTGTGTGGTTCCCGCGGGCCTGGC
CTCTTTACGGGTTATGGCCCTTGCGTGCCTTGAATTACTTCCACCTGGCTGCAGTACGTGATTCTTGATC
CCGAGCTTCGGGTTGGAAGTGGGTGGGAGAGTTCGAGGCCTTGCGCTTAAGGAGCCCCTTCGCCTCGTGC
TTGAGTTGAGGCCTGGCCTGGGCGCTGGGGCCGCCGCGTGCGAATCTGGTGGCACCTTCGCGCCTGTCTC
GCTGCTTTCGATAAGTCTCTAGCCATTTAAAATTTTTGATGACCTGCTGCGACGCTTTTTTTCTGGCAAG
ATAGTCTTGTAAATGCGGGCCAAGATCTGCACACTGGTATTTCGGTTTTTGGGGCCGCGGGCGGCGACGG
GGCCCGTGCGTCCCAGCGCACATGTTCGGCGAGGCGGGGCCTGCGAGCGCGGCCACCGAGAATCGGACGG
GGGTAGTCTCAAGCTGGCCGGCCTGCTCTGGTGCCTGGCCTCGCGCCGCCGTGTATCGCCCCGCCCTGGG
CGGCAAGGCTGGCCCGGTCGGCACCAGTTGCGTGAGCGGAAAGATGGCCGCTTCCCGGCCCTGCTGCAGG
GAGCTCAAAATGGAGGACGCGGCGCTCGGGAGAGCGGGCGGGTGAGTCACCCACACAAAGGAAAAGGGCC
TTTCCGTCCTCAGCCGTCGCTTCATGTGACTCCACGGAGTACCGGGCGCCGTCCAGGCACCTCGATTAGT
TCTCGAGCTTTTGGAGTACGTCGTCTTTAGGTTGGGGGGAGGGGTTTTATGCGATGGAGTTTCCCCACAC
TGAGTGGGTGGAGACTGAAGTTAGGCCAGCTTGGCACTTGATGTAATTCTCCTTGGAATTTGCCCTTTTT
GAGTTTGGATCTTGGTTCATTCTCAAGCCTCAGACAGTGGTTCAAAGTTTTTTTCTTCCATTTCAGGTGT
CGTGACGTACGGCCACCATGACCGAGTACAAGCCCACGGTGCGCCTCGCCACCCGCGACGACGTCCCCAG
GGCCGTACGCACCCTCGCCGCCGCGTTCGCCGACTACCCCGCCACGCGCCACACCGTCGATCCGGACCGC
CACATCGAGCGGGTCACCGAGCTGCAAGAACTCTTCCTCACGCGCGTCGGGCTCGACATCGGCAAGGTGT
GGGTCGCGGACGACGGCGCCGCCGTGGCGGTCTGGACCACGCCGGAGAGCGTCGAAGCGGGGGCGGTGTT
CGCCGAGATCGGCCCGCGCATGGCCGAGTTGAGCGGTTCCCGGCTGGCCGCGCAGCAACAGATGGAAGGC
CTCCTGGCGCCGCACCGGCCCAAGGAGCCCGCGTGGTTCCTGGCCACCGTCGGAGTCTCGCCCGACCACC
AGGGCAAGGGTCTGGGCAGCGCCGTCGTGCTCCCCGGAGTGGAGGCGGCCGAGCGCGCCGGGGTGCCCGC
CTTCCTGGAGACCTCCGCGCCCCGCAACCTCCCCTTCTACGAGCGGCTCGGCTTCACCGTCACCGCCGAC
GTCGAGGTGCCCGAAGGACCGCGCACCTGGTGCATGACCCGCAAGCCCGGTGCCTGAACGCGTTAAGTCG
ACAATCAACCTCTGGATTACAAAATTTGTGAAAGATTGACTGGTATTCTTAACTATGTTGCTCCTTTTAC
GCTATGTGGATACGCTGCTTTAATGCCTTTGTATCATGCTATTGCTTCCCGTATGGCTTTCATTTTCTCC
TCCTTGTATAAATCCTGGTTGCTGTCTCTTTATGAGGAGTTGTGGCCCGTTGTCAGGCAACGTGGCGTGG
TGTGCACTGTGTTTGCTGACGCAACCCCCACTGGTTGGGGCATTGCCACCACCTGTCAGCTCCTTTCCGG
GACTTTCGCTTTCCCCCTCCCTATTGCCACGGCGGAACTCATCGCCGCCTGCCTTGCCCGCTGCTGGACA
GGGGCTCGGCTGTTGGGCACTGACAATTCCGTGGTGTTGTCGGGGAAATCATCGTCCTTTCCTTGGCTGC
TCGCCTGTGTTGCCACCTGGATTCTGCGCGGGACGTCCTTCTGCTACGTCCCTTCGGCCCTCAATCCAGC
GGACCTTCCTTCCCGCGGCCTGCTGCCGGCTCTGCGGCCTCTTCCGCGTCTTCGCCTTCGCCCTCAGACG
AGTCGGATCTCCCTTTGGGCCGCCTCCCCGCGTCGACTTTAAGACCAATGACTTACAAGGCAGCTGTAGA
TCTTAGCCACTTTTTAAAAGAAAAGGGGGGACTGGAAGGGCTAATTCACTCCCAACGAAGACAAGATCTG
CTTTTTGCTTGTACTGGGTCTCTCTGGTTAGACCAGATCTGAGCCTGGGAGCTCTCTGGCTAACTAGGGA
ACCCACTGCTTAAGCCTCAATAAAGCTTGCCTTGAGTGCTTCAAGTAGTGTGTGCCCGTCTGTTGTGTGA
CTCTGGTAACTAGAGATCCCTCAGACCCTTTTAGTCAGTGTGGAAAATCTCTAGCAGTACGTATAGTAGT
TCATGTCATCTTATTATTCAGTATTTATAACTTGCAAAGAAATGAATATCAGAGAGTGAGAGGAACTTGT
TTATTGCAGCTTATAATGGTTACAAATAAAGCAATAGCATCACAAATTTCACAAATAAAGCATTTTTTTC
ACTGCATTCTAGTTGTGGTTTGTCCAAACTCATCAATGTATCTTATCATGTCTGGCTCTAGCTATCCCGC
CCCTAACTCCGCCCATCCCGCCCCTAACTCCGCCCAGTTCCGCCCATTCTCCGCCCCATGGCTGACTAAT
TTTTTTTATTTATGCAGAGGCCGAGGCCGCCTCGGCCTCTGAGCTATTCCAGAAGTAGTGAGGAGGCTTT
TTTGGAGGCCTAGGGACGTACCCAATTCGCCCTATAGTGAGTCGTATTACGCGCGCTCACTGGCCGTCGT
TTTACAACGTCGTGACTGGGAAAACCCTGGCGTTACCCAACTTAATCGCCTTGCAGCACATCCCCCTTTC
GCCAGCTGGCGTAATAGCGAAGAGGCCCGCACCGATCGCCCTTCCCAACAGTTGCGCAGCCTGAATGGCG
AATGGG
[124 nt withheld, positions 3367-3490]
C
[91 nt withheld, positions 3492-3582]
A
[49 nt withheld, positions 3584-3632]
CCTTTGACGTTGGAGTCCACGTTCTTT
[37 nt withheld, positions 3660-3696]
ACCCTATCTCGGTCTATTCTTTTGATTTATAAGGGATTTTGCCGATTTCGGCCTATTGGTTAAAAAATGA
GCTGATTTAACAAAAATTTAACGCGAATTTTAACAAAATATTAACGCTTACAATTTAGGTGGCACTTTTC
GGGGAAATGTGCGCGGAACCCCTATTTGTTTATTTTTCTAAATACATTCAAATATGTATCCGCTCATGAG
ACAATAACCCTGATAAATGCTTCAATAATATTGAAAAAGGAAGAGTATGAGTATTCAACATTTCCGTGTC
GCCCTTATTCCCTTTTTTGCGGCATTTTGCCTTCCTGTTTTTGCTCACCCAGAAACGCTGGTGAAAGTAA
AAGATGCTGAAGATCAGTTGGGTGCACGAGTGGGTTACATCGAACTGGATCTCAACAGCGGTAAGATCCT
TGAGAGTTTTCGCCCCGAAGAACGTTTTCCAATGATGAGCACTTTTAAAGTTCTGCTATGTGGCGCGGTA
TTATCCCGTATTGACGCCGGGCAAGAGCAACTCGGTCGCCGCATACACTATTCTCAGAATGACTTGGTTG
AGTACTCACCAGTCACAGAAAAGCATCTTACGGATGGCATGACAGTAAGAGAATTATGCAGTGCTGCCAT
AACCATGAGTGATAACACTGCGGCCAACTTACTTCTGACAACGATCGGAGGACCGAAGGAGCTAACCGCT
TTTTTGCACAACATGGGGGATCATGTAACTCGCCTTGATCGTTGGGAACCGGAGCTGAATGAAGCCATAC
CAAACGACGAGCGTGACACCACGATGCCTGTAGCAATGGCAACAACGTTGCGCAAACTATTAACTGGCGA
ACTACTTACTCTAGCTTCCCGGCAACAATTAATAGACTGGATGGAGGCGGATAAAGTTGCAGGACCACTT
CTGCGCTCGGCCCTTCCGGCTGGCTGGTTTATTGCTGATAAATCTGGAGCCGGTGAGCGTGGGTCTCGCG
GTATCATTGCAGCACTGGGGCCAGATGGTAAGCCCTCCCGTATCGTAGTTATCTACACGACGGGGAGTCA
GGCAACTATGGATGAACGAAATAGACAGATCGCTGAGATAGGTGCCTCACTGATTAAGCATTGGTAACTG
TCAGACCAAGTTTACTCATATATACTTTAGATTGATTTAAAACTTCATTTTTAATTTAAAAGGATCTAGG
TGAAGATCCTTTTTGATAATCTCATGACCAAAATCCCTTAACGTGAGTTTTCGTTCCACTGAGCGTCAGA
CCCCGTAGAAAAGATCAAAGGATCTTCTTGAGATCCTTTTTTTCTGCGCGTAATCTGCTGCTTGCAAACA
AAAAAACCACCGCTACCAGCGGTGGTTTGTTTGCCGGATCAAGAGCTACCAACTCTTTTTCCGAAGGTAA
CTGGCTTCAGCAGAGCGCAGATACCAAATACTGTTCTTCTAGTGTAGCCGTAGTTAGGCCACCACTTCAA
GAACTCTGTAGCACCGCCTACATACCTCGCTCTGCTAATCCTGTTACCAGTGGCTGCTGCCAGTGGCGAT
AAGTCGTGTCTTACCGGGTTGGACTCAAGACGATAGTTACCGGATAAGGCGCAGCGGTCGGGCTGAACGG
GGGGTTCGTGCACACAGCCCAGCTTGGAGCGAACGACCTACACCGAACTGAGATACCTACAGCGTGAGCT
ATGAGAAAGCGCCACGCTTCCCGAAGGGAGAAAGGCGGACAGGTATCCGGTAAGCGGCAGGGTCGGAACA
GGAGAGCGCACGAGGGAGCTTCCAGGGGGAAACGCCTGGTATCTTTATAGTCCTGTCGGGTTTCGCCACC
TCTGACTTGAGCGTCGATTTTTGTGATGCTCGTCAGGGGGGCGGAGCCTATGGAAAAACGCCAGCAACGC
GGCCTTTTTACGGTTCCTGGCCTTTTGCTGGCCTTTTGCTCACATGTTCTTTCCTGCGTTATCCCCTGAT
TCTGTGGATAACCGTATTACCGCCTTTGAGTGAGCTGATACCGCTCGCCGCAGCCGAACGACCGAGCGCA
GCGAGTCAGTGAGCGAGGAAGCGGAAGAGCGCCCAATACGCAAACCGCCTCTCCCCGCGCGTTGGCCGAT
TCATTAATGCAGCTGGCACGACAGGTTTCCCGACTGGAAAGCGGGCAGTGAGCGCAACGCAATTAATGTG
AGTTAGCTCACTCATTAGGCACCCCAGGCTTTACACTTTATGCTTCCGGCTCGTATGTTGTGTGGAATTG
TGAGCGGATAACAATTTCACACAGGAAACAGCTATGACCATGATTACGCCAAGCGCGCAATTAACCCTCA
CTAAAGGGAACAAAAGCTGGAGCTGCAAGCTTAATGTAGTCTTATGCAATACTCTTGTAGTCTTGCAACA
TGGTAACGATGAGTTAGCAACATGCCTTACAAGGAGAGAAAAAGCACCGTGCATGCCGATTGGTGGAAGT
AAGGTGGTACGATCGTGCCTTATTAGGAAGGCAACAGACGGGTCTGACATGGATTGGACGAACCACTGAA
TTGCCGCATTGCAGAGATATTGTATTTAAGTGCCTAGCTCGATACATAAACGGGTCTCTCTGGTTAGACC
AGATCTGAGCCTGGGAGCTCTCTGGCTAACTAGGGAACCCACTGCTTAAGCCTCAATAAAGCTTGCCTTG
AGTGCTTCAAGTAGTGTGTGCCCGTCTGTTGTGTGACTCTGGTAACTAGAGATCCCTCAGACCCTTTTAG
TCAGTGTGGAAAATCTCTAGCAGTGGCGCCCGAACAGGGACTTGAAAGCGAAAGGGAAACCAGAGGAGCT
CTCTCGACGCAGGACTCGGCTTGCTGAAGCGCGCACGGCAAGAGGCGAGGGGCGGCGACTGGTGAGTACG
CCAAAAATTTTGACTAGCGGAGGCTAGAAGGAGAGAGATGGGTGCGAGAGCGTCAGTATTAAGCGGGGGA
GAATTAGATCGCGATGGGAAAAAATTCGGTTAAGGCCAGGGGGAAAGAAAAAATATAAATTAAAACATAT
AGTATGGGCAAGCAGGGAGCTAGAACGATTCGCAGTTAATCCTGGCCTGTTAGAAACATCAGAAGGCTGT
AGACAAATACTGGGACAGCTACAACCATCCCTTCAGACAGGATCAGAAGAACTTAGATCATTATATAATA
CAGTAGCAACCCTCTATTGTGTGCATCAAAGGATAGAGATAAAAGACACCAAGGAAGCTTTAGACAAGAT
AGAGGAAGAGCAAAACAAAAGTAAGACCACCGCACAGCAAGCGGCCGCTGATCTTCAGACCTGGAGGAGG
AGATATGAGGGACAATTGGAGAAGTGAATTATATAAATATAAAGTAGTAAAAATTGAACCATTAGGAGTA
GCACCCACCAAGGCAAAGAGAAGAGTGGTGCAGAGAGAAAAAAGAGCAGTGGGAATAGGAGCTTTGTTCC
TTGGGTTCTTGGGAGCAGCAGGAAGCACTATGGGCGCAGCGTCAATGACGCTGACGGTACAGGCCAGACA
ATTATTGTCTGGTATAGTGCAGCAGCAGAACAATTTGCTGAGGGCTATTGAGGCGCAACAGCATCTGTTG
CAACTCACAGTCTGGGGCATCAAGCAGCTCCAGGCAAGAATCCTGGCTGTGGAAAGATACCTAAAGGATC
AACAGCTCCTGGGGATTTGGGGTTGCTCTGGAAAACTCATTTGCACCACTGCTGTGCCTTGGAATGCTAG
TTGGAGTAATAAATCTCTGGAACAGATTTGGAATCACACGACCTGGATGGAGTGGGACAGAGAAATTAAC
AATTACACAAGCTTAATACACTCCTTAATTGAAGAATCGCAAAACCAGCAAGAAAAGAATGAACAAGAAT
TATTGGAATTAGATAAATGGGCAAGTTTGTGGAATTGGTTTAACATAACAAATTGGCTGTGGTATATAAA
ATTATTCATAATGATAGTAGGAGGCTTGGTAGGTTTAAGAATAGTTTTTGCTGTACTTTCTATAGTGAAT
AGAGTTAGGCAGGGATATTCACCATTATCGTTTCAGACCCACCTCCCAACCCCGAGGGGACCCAGAGAGG
GCCTATTTCCCATGATTCCTTCATATTTGCATATACGATACAAGGCTGTTAGAGAGATAATTAGAATTAA
TTTGACTGTAAACACAAAGATATTAGTACAAAATACGTGACGTAGAAAGTAATAATTTCTTGGGTAGTTT
GCAGTTTTAAAATTATGTTTTAAAATGGACTATCATATGCTTACCGTAACTTGAAAGTATTTCGATTTCT
TGGCTTTATATATCTTGTGGAAAGGACGAAACACCGCCCTGCACAGCTATAAGAGAGTTTTAGAGCTAGA
AATAGCAAGTTAAAATAAGGCTAGTCCGTTATCAACTTGAAAAAGTGGCACCGAGTCGGTGCTTTTTTAA
GCTTGGCGTAACTAGATCTTGAGACAAATGGCAGTATTCATCCACAATTTTAAAAGAAAAGGGGGGATTG
GGGGGTACAGTGCAGGGGAAAGAATAGTAGACATAATAGCAACAGACATACAAACTAAAGAATTACAAAA
ACAAATTACAAAAATTCAAAATTTTCGGGTTTATTACAGGGACAGCAGAGATCCACTTTGGCGCCGGCTC
GAGGGGG
Features (pLannotate 1.2.2; 29 found; start..end, strand, type, name):
     14..80      +  CDS            small t antigen (fragment): SV40 (simian virus 40) small t antigen
    106..317     +  promoter       EF-1α core promoter: core promoter for human elongation factor EF-1α
    318..1256    +  intron         EF-1α intron A: intron upstream of the start codon of human EF-1α
   1278..1877    +  CDS            PuroR (fragment): puromycin N-acetyltransferase; pac from Streptomyces; confers resistance to puromycin
   1893..2481    +  misc_feature   WPRE: woodchuck hepatitis virus posttranscriptional regulatory element
   2532..2551    +  misc_feature   cPPT/CTS (fragment): central polypurine tract and central termination sequence of HIV-1
   2553..2786    +  LTR            3' LTR (ΔU3): self-inactivating 3' long terminal repeat (LTR) from HIV-1
   2864..2985    +  polyA_signal   SV40 poly(A) signal: SV40 polyadenylation signal
   3025..3160    +  rep_origin     SV40 ori: SV40 origin of replication
   3181..3199    -  promoter       T7 promoter: promoter for bacteriophage T7 RNA polymerase
   3207..3362    +  CDS            lacZα (fragment): LacZα fragment of β-galactosidase; lacZ fragment
   3367..3795    +  rep_origin     f1 ori (sequence partly withheld): f1 bacteriophage origin of replication; arrow indicates direction of (+) strand synthesis
   3848..3952    +  promoter       AmpR promoter: bla
   3953..4813    +  CDS            AmpR: β-lactamase; bla; confers resistance to ampicillin, carbenicillin, and related antibiotics
   4984..5572    +  rep_origin     ori: high-copy-number ColE1/pMB1/pBR322/pUC origin of replication
   5755..5847    +  CDS            lacI (fragment): lac repressor; lacI; The lac repressor binds to the lac operator to inhibit transcription in E. coli. This inhibition can be relieved by adding lactose or isopropyl-β-D-thiogalactopyranoside (IPTG).
   5860..5881    +  protein_bind   CAP binding site: CAP binding activates transcription in the presence of cAMP. E. coli catabolite activator protein
   5896..5926    +  promoter       lac promoter: promoter for the E. coli lac operon
   5934..5950    +  protein_bind   lac operator: The lac repressor binds to the lac operator to inhibit transcription in E. coli. This inhibition can be relieved by adding lactose or isopropyl-β-D-thiogalactopyranoside (IPTG). lac repressor encoded by lacI
   5995..6013    +  promoter       T3 promoter: promoter for bacteriophage T3 RNA polymerase
   6041..6267    +  promoter       RSV promoter: Rous sarcoma virus enhancer/promoter
   6268..6448    +  LTR            5' LTR (truncated): truncated 5' long terminal repeat (LTR) from HIV-1
   6495..6620    +  misc_feature   HIV-1 Ψ: packaging signal of human immunodeficiency virus type 1
   6604..6967    +  CDS            HIV-1 gag (fragment): gag protein from human immunodeficiency virus 1; gag
   7113..7346    +  misc_feature   RRE: The Rev response element (RRE) of HIV-1 allows for Rev-dependent mRNA export from the nucleus to the cytoplasm.
   7723..7749    +  CDS            Rev (fragment): human immunodeficiency virus 1 (HIV-1) Rev protein; rev; enhances nuclear export of unspliced and incompletely spliced viral mRNAs
   7753..7993    +  promoter       U6 promoter: RNA polymerase III promoter for human U6 snRNA
   8023..8098    +  misc_RNA       gRNA scaffold: guide RNA scaffold for the Streptococcus pyogenes CRISPR/Cas9 system
   8154..8271    +  misc_feature   cPPT/CTS: central polypurine tract and central termination sequence of HIV-1
