[The description below was written by a language model from this plasmid's Addgene catalogue record and pLannotate feature annotations shown in this document.]
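Description:
CDK17 gRNA (BRDN0001149453) is a third-generation lentiviral single-guide RNA plasmid built on the lentiGuide-Puro backbone and designed to target human CDK17 (also known as PCTAIRE2 or PCTK2). It is one clone from a human kinome gRNA collection. The 8.3 kb plasmid is propagated in E. coli from a high-copy ColE1/pUC-type origin with ampicillin selection through the bla gene. It also carries an f1 origin, an SV40 origin and remnants of lac and T7/T3 promoter elements from the cloning backbone.

The lentiviral transfer cassette begins with an RSV promoter fused to a truncated HIV-1 5' LTR, which makes genomic RNA production Tat-independent. This is followed by the Ψ packaging signal with a partial gag sequence and the Rev response element for Rev-dependent nuclear export. Downstream, a human U6 RNA polymerase III promoter drives the CDK17-specific spacer joined to the Streptococcus pyogenes Cas9 guide RNA scaffold, and a cPPT/CTS element follows to aid nuclear import of the viral genome. A second transcription unit uses the EF-1α core promoter with its intron A to express puromycin N-acetyltransferase, allowing puromycin selection of transduced mammalian cells. A WPRE enhances transcript expression, and the cassette ends in a self-inactivating ΔU3 3' LTR followed by an SV40 polyadenylation signal.

The plasmid does not encode Cas9, so it is meant to be used with a separate Cas9 lentiviral vector or in cells that already express Cas9, typically for CRISPR knockout of CDK17. The guide was designed against two CDK17 reference transcripts.
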