Addgene plasmid #76786: CDK17 gRNA (BRDN0001149453)
Purpose: 3rd generation lentiviral gRNA plasmid targeting human CDK17
Depositing lab: John Doench & David Root. Depositing organization: Broad Institute. Publication: Optimized sgRNA design to maximize activity and minimize off-target effects of CRISPR-Cas9. Doench JG, Fusi N, Sullender M, Hegde M, Vaimberg EW, Donovan KF, Smith I, Tothova Z, Wilen C, Orchard R, Virgin HW, Listgarten J, Root DE. Nat Biotechnol. 2016 Jan 18. doi: 10.1038/nbt.3437. PubMed 26780180.
Backbone
  Vector backbone: lentiGuide-Puro
  Backbone manufacturer: Zhang Lab (Addgene plasmid # 52963)
  Vector type: Mammalian Expression, Lentiviral, CRISPR
  Selectable markers: Puromycin
Growth in bacteria
  Bacterial resistance: Ampicillin, 100 μg/mL
  Growth temperature: 37°C
  Growth strain: DH5alpha
  Copy number: High Copy
Gene/Insert
  Gene/Insert name: CDK17 (alt names: CDK17; NM_001170464.2)
  gRNA/shRNA sequence: CCCTGCACAGCTATAAGAGA
  Species: H. sapiens (human)
  Entrez Gene: CDK17 (a.k.a. PCTAIRE2, PCTK2)
  Promoter: hU6
  Cloning method: Unknown
  Sequencing primers: 5′ U6-F; 3′ pS2-R
Terms and licenses: Academic/Nonprofit Terms; Industry Terms: Not Available to Industry
Depositor comments: The gRNA was designed to target the following Genbank reference sequence(s): NM_001170464.2,NM_002595.4. Note that this plasmid does NOT contain Cas9. It should be used in conjunction with lentiCas9-Blast (Addgene #52962) or otherwise with cell lines already expressing Cas9. Browse the full kinome gRNA library at http://www.addgene.org/pooled-library/broadgpp-human-kinome/ or visit http://www.broadinstitute.org/rnai/public/ for detailed protocols and information.
How to cite: CDK17 gRNA (BRDN0001149453) was a gift from John Doench & David Root (Addgene plasmid # 76786 ; http://n2t.net/addgene:76786 ; RRID:Addgene_76786)
