>Addgene plasmid #76786 | CDK17 gRNA (BRDN0001149453) | depositor partial sequence | sequence record 144246 | Target Sequence
CCCTGCACAGCTATAAGAGA
