>Addgene plasmid #76786 | CDK17 gRNA (BRDN0001149453) | addgene partial sequence | sequence record 186503 | hU6-F
AGAAAGTAATAATTTCTTGGGTAGTTTGCAGTTTTAAAATTATGTTTTAAAATGGACTATCATATGCTTA
CCGTAACTTGAAAGTATTTCGATTTCTTGGCTTTATATATCTTGTGGAAAGGACGAAACACCGCCCTGCA
CAGCTATAAGAGAGTTTTAGAGCTAGAAATAGCAAGTTAAAATAAGGCTAGTCCGTTATCAACTTGAAAA
AGTGGCACCGAGTCGGTGCTTTTTTAAGCTTGGCGTAACTAGATCTTGAGACAAATGGCAGTATTCATCC
ACAATTTTAAAAGAAAAGGGGGGATTGGGGGGTACAGTGCAGGGGAAAGAATAGTAGACATAATAGCAAC
AGACATACAAACTAAAGAATTACAAAAACAAATTACAAAAATTCAAAATTTTCGGGTTTATTACAGGGAC
AGCAGAGATCCACTTTGGCGCCGGCTCGAGGGGGCCCGGGTGCAAAGATGGATAAAGTTTTAAACAGAGA
GGAATCTTTGCAGCTAATGGACCTTCTAGGTCTTGAAAGGAGTGGGAATTGGCTCCGGTGCCCGTCAGTG
GGCAGAGCGC
